>Addgene plasmid #121036 | T17m | addgene full sequence | sequence record 245428 | Addgene NGS Result
CTATAAAAATAGGCGTATCACGAGGCAGAATTTCAGATAAAAAAAATCCTTAGCTTTCGCTAAGGATGAT
TTCTGGAATTCGCGGCCGCTTCTAGAGACTAGTGGGTCTCAAGGTTCTCGGTACCAAATTCCAGAAAAGA
GACGCTTTCGAGCGTCTTTTTTCGTTTTGGTCCGCTTAGAGACCTACTAGTAGCGGCCGCTGCAGGCTTC
CTCGCTCACTGACTCGCTGCGCTCGGTCGTTCGGCTGCGGCGAGCGGTATCAGCTCACTCAAAGGCGGTA
ATACGGTTATCCACAGAATCAGGGGATAACGCAGGAAAGAACATGTGAGCAAAAGGCCAGCAAAAGGCCA
GGAACCGTAAAAAGGCCGCGTTGCTGGCGTTTTTCCACAGGCTCCGCCCCCCTGACGAGCATCACAAAAA
TCGACGCTCAAGTCAGAGGTGGCGAAACCCGACAGGACTATAAAGATACCAGGCGTTTCCCCCTGGAAGC
TCCCTCGTGCGCTCTCCTGTTCCGACCCTGCCGCTTACCGGATACCTGTCCGCCTTTCTCCCTTCGGGAA
GCGTGGCGCTTTCTCATAGCTCACGCTGTAGGTATCTCAGTTCGGTGTAGGTCGTTCGCTCCAAGCTGGG
CTGTGTGCACGAACCCCCCGTTCAGCCCGACCGCTGCGCCTTATCCGGTAACTATCGTCTTGAGTCCAAC
CCGGTAAGACACGACTTATCGCCACTGGCAGCAGCCACTGGTAACAGGATTAGCAGAGCGAGGTATGTAG
GCGGTGCTACAGAGTTCTTGAAGTGGTGGCCTAACTACGGCTACACTAGAAGAACAGTATTTGGTATCTG
CGCTCTGCTGAAGCCAGTTACCTTCGGAAAAAGAGTTGGTAGCTCTTGATCCGGCAAACAAACCACCGCT
GGTAGCGGTGGTTTTTTTGTTTGCAAGCAGCAGATTACGCGCAGAAAAAAAGGATCTCAAGAAGATCCTT
TGATCTTTTCTACGGGGTCTGACGCTCAGTGGAACGAAAACTCACGTTAAGGGATTTTGGTCATGAGATT
ATCAAAAAGGATCTTCACCTAGATCCTTTTAAATTAAAAATGAAGTTTTAAATCAATCTAAAGTATATAT
GAGTAAACTTGGTCTGACAGTTACCAATGCTTAATCAGTGAGGCACCTATCTCAGCGATCTGTCTATTTC
GTTCATCCATAGTTGCCTGACTCCCCGTCGTGTAGATAACTACGATACGGGAGGGCTTACCATCTGGCCC
CAGTGCTGCAATGATACCGCGCGACCCACGCTCACCGGCTCCAGATTTATCAGCAATAAACCAGCCAGCC
GGAAGGGCCGAGCGCAGAAGTGGTCCTGCAACTTTATCCGCCTCCATCCAGTCTATTAATTGTTGCCGGG
AAGCTAGAGTAAGTAGTTCGCCAGTTAATAGTTTGCGCAACGTTGTTGCCATTGCTACAGGCATCGTGGT
GTCACGCTCGTCGTTTGGTATGGCTTCATTCAGCTCCGGTTCCCAACGATCAAGGCGAGTTACATGATCC
CCCATGTTGTGCAAAAAAGCGGTTAGCTCCTTCGGTCCTCCGATCGTTGTCAGAAGTAAGTTGGCCGCAG
TGTTATCACTCATGGTTATGGCAGCACTGCATAATTCTCTTACTGTCATGCCATCCGTAAGATGCTTTTC
TGTGACTGGTGAGTACTCAACCAAGTCATTCTGAGAATAGTGTATGCGGCGACCGAGTTGCTCTTGCCCG
GCGTCAATACGGGATAATACCGCGCCACATAGCAGAACTTTAAAAGTGCTCATCATTGGAAAACGTTCTT
CGGGGCGAAAACTCTCAAGGATCTTACCGCTGTTGAGATCCAGTTCGATGTAACCCACTCGTGCACCCAA
CTGATCTTCAGCATCTTTTACTTTCACCAGCGTTTCTGGGTGAGCAAAAACAGGAAGGCAAAATGCCGCA
AAAAAGGGAATAAGGGCGACACGGAAATGTTGAATACTCATACTCTTCCTTTTTCAATATTATTGAAGCA
TTTATCAGGGTTATTGTCTCATGAGCGGATACATATTTGAATGTATTTAGAAAAATAAACAAATAGGGGT
TCCGCGCACATTTCCCCGAAAAGTGCCACCTGACGTCTAAGAAACCATTATTATCATGACATTAAC
Features (pLannotate 1.2.2; 6 found; start..end, strand, type, name):
     30..73      -  terminator     bacterial terminator: putative bacterial transcription terminator
     76..97      +  misc_feature   BioBrick prefix: BioBrick prefix for parts that do not start with "ATG"
    185..205     +  misc_feature   BioBrick suffix: universal suffix for all parts
    382..970     -  rep_origin     ori: high-copy-number ColE1/pMB1/pBR322/pUC origin of replication
   1141..2001    -  CDS            AmpR: β-lactamase; bla; confers resistance to ampicillin, carbenicillin, and related antibiotics
   2002..2106    -  promoter       AmpR promoter: bla
