[The description below was written by a language model from this plasmid's Addgene catalogue record and pLannotate feature annotations shown in this document.]
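Description:
T17m is a small synthetic-biology part plasmid (about 2.2 kb in the sequenced record) that stores a single transcriptional terminator as a Level 0-style module for MoClo Golden Gate assembly. It is built on the DVA backbone, a minimal bacterial cloning vector of roughly 2.1 kb. It replicates in E. coli from a high-copy ColE1/pUC-type origin and is selected with ampicillin through a β-lactamase gene driven by its native bla promoter. The feature table also shows a putative bacterial terminator just upstream of the cloning region, which presumably insulates the part from backbone read-through, and BioBrick prefix and suffix sequences flanking the insert site.

The payload is L3S2P11, a 66 bp synthetic terminator from a characterised library of strong engineered terminators, listed in the record as having a termination strength of 262-fold. The automated annotation does not label it as a feature, but the gap between the BioBrick prefix and suffix is of a size consistent with the insert plus its assembly overhangs. The part is designated a "DE" part, meaning it carries the D and E fusion sites of the assembly standard. Type IIS digestion therefore releases it with overhangs that place it in the terminator position, downstream of a coding sequence, in an ordered one-pot assembly of a transcription unit. The plasmid has no expression cassette of its own. It serves purely as a source of a strong, compact terminator for building bacterial or cell-free genetic circuits, where efficient termination helps isolate neighbouring transcription units from one another.
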