Addgene plasmid #121036: T17m
Purpose: MoClo golden gate assembly DE part L3S2P11 (262x-strength synthetic terminator; see DOI: 10.1038/nmeth.2515). Please see Supplemental Documents for annotated Genbank file.
Depositing lab: Richard Murray.
Backbone
  Vector backbone: DVA
  Backbone size w/o insert (bp): 2100
  Vector type: Synthetic Biology
Growth in bacteria
  Bacterial resistance: Ampicillin, 100 μg/mL
  Growth temperature: 37°C
  Growth strain: JM109
  Copy number: High Copy
Gene/Insert
  Gene/Insert name: L3S2P11 (synthetic Voigt terminator)
  Species: Synthetic
  Insert size (bp): 66
  Cloning method: Gibson Cloning
  Sequencing primers: 5′ AAATAGGCGTATCACGAGGCA; 3′ TTACCGCCTTTGAGTGAGCTG
Terms and licenses: Academic/Nonprofit Terms; Industry Terms: Not Available to Industry
How to cite: T17m was a gift from Richard Murray (Addgene plasmid # 121036 ; http://n2t.net/addgene:121036 ; RRID:Addgene_121036)
