>Addgene plasmid #121036 | T17m | depositor partial sequence | sequence record 230126 | insert sequence
AGGTTCTCGGTACCAAATTCCAGAAAAGAGACGCTTTCGAGCGTCTTTTTTCGTTTTGGTCCGCTT
